>Addgene plasmid #210366 | TMEM106B-EGFP | addgene full sequence | sequence record 417530 | Addgene NGS Result
CATTAGTTATTAATAGTAATCAATTACGGGGTCATTAGTTCATAGCCCATATATGGAGTTCCGCGTTACA
TAACTTACGGTAAATGGCCCGCCTGGCTGACCGCCCAACGACCCCCGCCCATTGACGTCAATAATGACGT
ATGTTCCCATAGTAACGCCAATAGGGACTTTCCATTGACGTCAATGGGTGGAGTATTTACGGTAAACTGC
CCACTTGGCAGTACATCAAGTGTATCATATGCCAAGTACGCCCCCTATTGACGTCAATGACGGTAAATGG
CCCGCCTGGCATTATGCCCAGTACATGACCTTATGGGACTTTCCTACTTGGCAGTACATCTACGTATTAG
TCATCGCTATTACCATGGTGATGCGGTTTTGGCAGTACATCAATGGGCGTGGATAGCGGTTTGACTCACG
GGGATTTCCAAGTCTCCACCCCATTGACGTCAATGGGAGTTTGTTTTGGCACCAAAATCAACGGGACTTT
CCAAAATGTCGTAACAACTCCGCCCCATTGACGCAAATGGGCGGTAGGCGTGTACGGTGGGAGGTCTATA
TAAGCAGAGCTGGTTTAGTGAACCGTCAGATCCGCTAGCGCTACCGGACTCAGATCTCGAGATGGGAAAG
TCTCTTTCTCATTTGCCTTTGCATTCAAGCAAAGAAGATGCTTATGATGGAGTCACATCTGAAAACATGA
GGAATGGACTGGTTAATAGTGAAGTCCATAATGAAGATGGAAGAAATGGAGATGTCTCTCAGTTTCCATA
TGTGGAATTTACAGGAAGAGATAGTGTCACCTGCCCTACTTGTCAGGGAACAGGAAGAATTCCTAGGGGG
CAAGAAAACCAACTGGTGGCATTGATTCCATATAGTGATCAGAGATTAAGGCCAAGAAGAACAAAGCTGT
ATGTGATGGCTTCTGTGTTTGTCTGTCTACTCCTTTCTGGATTGGCTGTGTTTTTCCTTTTCCCTCGCTC
TATCGACGTGAAATACATTGGTGTAAAATCAGCCTATGTCAGTTATGATGTTCAGAAGCGTACAATTTAT
TTAAATATCACAAACACACTAAATATAACAAACAATAACTATTACTCTGTCGAAGTTGAAAACATCACTG
CCCAAGTTCAATTTTCAAAAACAGTTATTGGAAAGGCACGCTTAAACAACATAACCATTATTGGTCCACT
TGATATGAAACAAATTGATTACACAGTACCTACCGTTATAGCAGAGGAAATGAGTTATATGTATGATTTC
TGTACTCTGATATCCATCAAAGTGCATAACATAGTACTCATGATGCAAGTTACTGTGACAACAACATACT
TTGGCCACTCTGAACAGATATCCCAGGAGAGGTATCAGTATGTCGACTGTGGAAGAAACACAACTTATCA
GTTGGGGCAGTCTGAATATTTAAATGTACTTCAGCCACAACAGGCGGATCCACCGGTCGCCACCATGGTG
AGCAAGGGCGAGGAGCTGTTCACCGGGGTGGTGCCCATCCTGGTCGAGCTGGACGGCGACGTAAACGGCC
ACAAGTTCAGCGTGTCCGGCGAGGGCGAGGGCGATGCCACCTACGGCAAGCTGACCCTGAAGTTCATCTG
CACCACCGGCAAGCTGCCCGTGCCCTGGCCCACCCTCGTGACCACCCTGACCTACGGCGTGCAGTGCTTC
AGCCGCTACCCCGACCACATGAAGCAGCACGACTTCTTCAAGTCCGCCATGCCCGAAGGCTACGTCCAGG
AGCGCACCATCTTCTTCAAGGACGACGGCAACTACAAGACCCGCGCCGAGGTGAAGTTCGAGGGCGACAC
CCTGGTGAACCGCATCGAGCTGAAGGGCATCGACTTCAAGGAGGACGGCAACATCCTGGGGCACAAGCTG
GAGTACAACTACAACAGCCACAACGTCTATATCATGGCCGACAAGCAGAAGAACGGCATCAAGGTGAACT
TCAAGATCCGCCACAACATCGAGGACGGCAGCGTGCAGCTCGCCGACCACTACCAGCAGAACACCCCCAT
CGGCGACGGCCCCGTGCTGCTGCCCGACAACCACTACCTGAGCACCCAGTCCAAGCTGAGCAAAGACCCC
AACGAGAAGCGCGATCACATGGTCCTGCTGGAGTTCGTGACCGCCGCCGGGATCACTCTCGGCATGGACG
AGCTGTACAAGTAAAGCGGCCGCGACTCTAGATCATAATCAGCCATACCACATTTGTAGAGGTTTTACTT
GCTTTAAAAAACCTCCCACACCTCCCCCTGAACCTGAAACATAAAATGAATGCAATTGTTGTTGTTAACT
TGTTTATTGCAGCTTATAATGGTTACAAATAAAGCAATAGCATCACAAATTTCACAAATAAAGCATTTTT
TTCACTGCATTCTAGTTGTGGTTTGTCCAAACTCATCAATGTATCTTAAGGCGTAAATTGTAAGCGTTAA
TATTTTGTTAAAATTCGCGTTAAATTTTTGTTAAATCAGCTCATTTTTTAACCAATAGGCCGAAATCGGC
AAAATCCCTTATAAATCAAAAGAATAGACCGAGATAGGGT
[37 nt withheld, positions 2561-2597]
AAAGAACGTGGACTCCAACGTCAAAGG
[49 nt withheld, positions 2625-2673]
T
[91 nt withheld, positions 2675-2765]
G
[124 nt withheld, positions 2767-2890]
CAGGTGGCACTTTTCGGGGAAATGTGCGCGGAACCCCTATTTGTTTATTTTTCTAAATACATTCAAATAT
GTATCCGCTCATGAGACAATAACCCTGATAAATGCTTCAATAATATTGAAAAAGGAAGAGTCCTGAGGCG
GAAAGAACCAGCTGTGGAATGTGTGTCAGTTAGGGTGTGGAAAGTCCCCAGGCTCCCCAGCAGGCAGAAG
TATGCAAAGCATGCATCTCAATTAGTCAGCAACCAGGTGTGGAAAGTCCCCAGGCTCCCCAGCAGGCAGA
AGTATGCAAAGCATGCATCTCAATTAGTCAGCAACCATAGTCCCGCCCCTAACTCCGCCCATCCCGCCCC
TAACTCCGCCCAGTTCCGCCCATTCTCCGCCCCATGGCTGACTAATTTTTTTTATTTATGCAGAGGCCGA
GGCCGCCTCGGCCTCTGAGCTATTCCAGAAGTAGTGAGGAGGCTTTTTTGGAGGCCTAGGCTTTTGCAAA
GATCGATCAAGAGACAGGATGAGGATCGTTTCGCATGATTGAACAAGATGGATTGCACGCAGGTTCTCCG
GCCGCTTGGGTGGAGAGGCTATTCGGCTATGACTGGGCACAACAGACAATCGGCTGCTCTGATGCCGCCG
TGTTCCGGCTGTCAGCGCAGGGGCGCCCGGTTCTTTTTGTCAAGACCGACCTGTCCGGTGCCCTGAATGA
ACTGCAAGACGAGGCAGCGCGGCTATCGTGGCTGGCCACGACGGGCGTTCCTTGCGCAGCTGTGCTCGAC
GTTGTCACTGAAGCGGGAAGGGACTGGCTGCTATTGGGCGAAGTGCCGGGGCAGGATCTCCTGTCATCTC
ACCTTGCTCCTGCCGAGAAAGTATCCATCATGGCTGATGCAATGCGGCGGCTGCATACGCTTGATCCGGC
TACCTGCCCATTCGACCACCAAGCGAAACATCGCATCGAGCGAGCACGTACTCGGATGGAAGCCGGTCTT
GTCGATCAGGATGATCTGGACGAAGAGCATCAGGGGCTCGCGCCAGCCGAACTGTTCGCCAGGCTCAAGG
CGAGCATGCCCGACGGCGAGGATCTCGTCGTGACCCATGGCGATGCCTGCTTGCCGAATATCATGGTGGA
AAATGGCCGCTTTTCTGGATTCATCGACTGTGGCCGGCTGGGTGTGGCGGACCGCTATCAGGACATAGCG
TTGGCTACCCGTGATATTGCTGAAGAGCTTGGCGGCGAATGGGCTGACCGCTTCCTCGTGCTTTACGGTA
TCGCCGCTCCCGATTCGCAGCGCATCGCCTTCTATCGCCTTCTTGACGAGTTCTTCTGAGCGGGACTCTG
GGGTTCGAAATGACCGACCAAGCGACGCCCAACCTGCCATCACGAGATTTCGATTCCACCGCCGCCTTCT
ATGAAAGGTTGGGCTTCGGAATCGTTTTCCGGGACGCCGGCTGGATGATCCTCCAGCGCGGGGATCTCAT
GCTGGAGTTCTTCGCCCACCCTAGGGGGAGGCTAACTGAAACACGGAAGGAGACAATACCGGAAGGAACC
CGCGCTATGACGGCAATAAAAAGACAGAATAAAACGCACGGTGTTGGGTCGTTTGTTCATAAACGCGGGG
TTCGGTCCCAGGGCTGGCACTCTGTCGATACCCCACCGAGACCCCATTGGGGCCAATACGCCCGCGTTTC
TTCCTTTTCCCCACCCCACCCCCCAAGTTCGGGTGAAGGCCCAGGGCTCGCAGCCAACGTCGGGGCGGCA
GGCCCTGCCATAGCCTCAGGTTACTCATATATACTTTAGATTGATTTAAAACTTCATTTTTAATTTAAAA
GGATCTAGGTGAAGATCCTTTTTGATAATCTCATGACCAAAATCCCTTAACGTGAGTTTTCGTTCCACTG
AGCGTCAGACCCCGTAGAAAAGATCAAAGGATCTTCTTGAGATCCTTTTTTTCTGCGCGTAATCTGCTGC
TTGCAAACAAAAAAACCACCGCTACCAGCGGTGGTTTGTTTGCCGGATCAAGAGCTACCAACTCTTTTTC
CGAAGGTAACTGGCTTCAGCAGAGCGCAGATACCAAATACTGTTCTTCTAGTGTAGCCGTAGTTAGGCCA
CCACTTCAAGAACTCTGTAGCACCGCCTACATACCTCGCTCTGCTAATCCTGTTACCAGTGGCTGCTGCC
AGTGGCGATAAGTCGTGTCTTACCGGGTTGGACTCAAGACGATAGTTACCGGATAAGGCGCAGCGGTCGG
GCTGAACGGGGGGTTCGTGCACACAGCCCAGCTTGGAGCGAACGACCTACACCGAACTGAGATACCTACA
GCGTGAGCTATGAGAAAGCGCCACGCTTCCCGAAGGGAGAAAGGCGGACAGGTATCCGGTAAGCGGCAGG
GTCGGAACAGGAGAGCGCACGAGGGAGCTTCCAGGGGGAAACGCCTGGTATCTTTATAGTCCTGTCGGGT
TTCGCCACCTCTGACTTGAGCGTCGATTTTTGTGATGCTCGTCAGGGGGGCGGAGCCTATGGAAAAACGC
CAGCAACGCGGCCTTTTTACGGTTCCTGGCCTTTTGCTGGCCTTTTGCTCACATGTTCTTTCCTGCGTTA
TCCCCTGATTCTGTGGATAACCGTATTACCGCCATG
Features (pLannotate 1.2.2; 15 found; start..end, strand, type, name):
     64..367     +  enhancer       CMV enhancer: human cytomegalovirus immediate early enhancer
    368..571     +  promoter       CMV promoter: human cytomegalovirus (CMV) immediate early promoter
    594..621     +  misc_feature   MCS (fragment): multiple cloning site
    622..1443    +  CDS            TMEM106B: T106B_HUMAN - Experimental evidence at protein level: Swiss-Prot protein existence level 1. Involved in dendrite morphogenesis and maintenance by regulating lysosomal trafficking via its interaction with MAP6. May act by inhibiting retrograde transport of lysosomes along dendrites. Required for dendrite branching. From Homo sapiens (Human).
   1465..2184    +  CDS            mEGFP: enhanced GFP with monomerizing A206K mutation (Zacharias et al., 2002) mammalian codon-optimized
   2201..2284    +  CDS            large T antigen (fragment): large T antigen from SV40 (simian virus 40)
   2307..2428    +  polyA_signal   SV40 poly(A) signal: SV40 polyadenylation signal
   2462..2890    -  rep_origin     f1 ori (sequence partly withheld): f1 bacteriophage origin of replication; arrow indicates direction of (+) strand synthesis
   2917..3021    +  promoter       AmpR promoter: bla
   3023..3380    +  promoter       SV40 promoter: SV40 enhancer and early promoter
   3415..4209    +  CDS            NeoR/KanR: aminoglycoside phosphotransferase from Tn5; aph(3')-II (or nptII); confers resistance to neomycin, kanamycin, and G418 (Geneticin®)
   4230..4382    +  CDS            ble (fragment): BLE_KLEPN - Experimental evidence at protein level: Swiss-Prot protein existence level 1. Binding protein with a strong affinity to the bleomycin family of antibiotics. Binds to CL990; an antimitotic-antibiotic compound. From Klebsiella pneumoniae.
   4441..4488    +  polyA_signal   HSV TK poly(A) signal: herpes simplex virus thymidine kinase polyadenylation signal (Cole and Stacy, 1985)
   4579..4595    -  polyA_signal   bGH poly(A) signal (fragment): bovine growth hormone polyadenylation signal
   4817..5405    +  rep_origin     ori: high-copy-number ColE1/pMB1/pBR322/pUC origin of replication
