[The description below was written by a language model from this plasmid's Addgene catalogue record and pLannotate feature annotations shown in this document.]
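Description:
TMEM106B-EGFP is a mammalian expression plasmid built on the pEGFP-N1 backbone that produces human TMEM106B with a green fluorescent protein fused to its C terminus. The 822 bp TMEM106B coding sequence was inserted by ligation-independent cloning into the remnant of the multiple cloning site, immediately downstream of the human cytomegalovirus immediate-early enhancer and promoter. It is followed after a short linker by the GFP coding sequence. Transcripts are terminated by the SV40 polyadenylation signal. The catalogue entry calls the tag EGFP, whereas the automated annotation matched it to mEGFP, the variant carrying the monomerizing A206K substitution, and the record does not resolve which is correct. Small annotated fragments (SV40 large T antigen, ble, bGH poly(A)) appear to be partial matches to backbone sequence rather than functional elements.

The plasmid is propagated in E. coli at high copy from a ColE1/pUC-type origin and also carries an f1 origin for single-stranded DNA production. A single Tn5 aminoglycoside phosphotransferase gene (NeoR/KanR) serves both hosts. A bacterial bla-type promoter drives it for kanamycin selection in bacteria, and the adjacent SV40 enhancer/early promoter, paired with the HSV TK polyadenylation signal, drives it for G418 selection of stably transfected mammalian cells. The catalogue lists a total size of 5598 bp, slightly larger than the 5,516 nt sequenced record from which the feature table was generated.

The construct suits transient or stable expression of fluorescently tagged TMEM106B, a protein annotated as regulating lysosomal trafficking, for example for localization imaging or GFP-based detection. It was deposited alongside a study of host factors in SARS-CoV-2 replication.
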