Addgene plasmid #210366: TMEM106B-EGFP
Purpose: Expresses TMEM106B fused with EGFP in mammalian cells
Depositing lab: Michele Pagano. Depositing organization: NYU Grossman School of Medicine. Publication: The REEP5/TRAM1 complex binds SARS-CoV-2 NSP3 and promotes virus replication. Li J, Gui Q, Liang FX, Sall J, Zhang Q, Duan Y, Dhabaria A, Askenazi M, Ueberheide B, Stapleford KA, Pagano M. J Virol. 2023 Sep 28:e0050723. doi: 10.1128/jvi.00507-23. PubMed 37768083.
Backbone
  Vector backbone: pEGFP-N1
  Backbone size w/o insert (bp): 4700
  Total vector size (bp): 5598
  Vector type: Mammalian Expression
  Selectable markers: Neomycin (select with G418)
Growth in bacteria
  Bacterial resistance: Kanamycin, 50 μg/mL
  Growth temperature: 37°C
  Growth strain: DH5alpha
  Copy number: High Copy
Gene/Insert
  Gene/Insert name: TMEM106B
  Species: H. sapiens (human)
  Insert size (bp): 822
  GenBank ID: NM_018374.4
  Entrez Gene: TMEM106B (a.k.a. HLD16)
  Tag / fusion protein: EGFP (C terminal on insert)
  Cloning method: Ligation Independent Cloning
  Sequencing primers: 5′ CMV-F; 3′ EGFP (Cterm)
Resource information
  A portion of this plasmid was derived from a plasmid made by: Horizon Discovery MHS6278-202808009
Terms and licenses: Academic/Nonprofit Terms; Industry Terms: Not Available to Industry
How to cite: TMEM106B-EGFP was a gift from Michele Pagano (Addgene plasmid # 210366 ; http://n2t.net/addgene:210366 ; RRID:Addgene_210366)
